Addgene plasmid #152210: pGBW-m4133873
Purpose: Mammalian expression plasmid for SARS-CoV-2 nsp10
Depositing lab: Ginkgo Bioworks & Benjie Chen. Depositing organization: Ginkgo Bioworks.
Backbone
  Vector backbone: pTwist_CMV_6
  Backbone size w/o insert (bp): 4180
  Vector type: Mammalian Expression
Growth in bacteria
  Bacterial resistance: Ampicillin, 100 μg/mL
  Growth temperature: 37°C
  Growth strain: DH5alpha
  Copy number: High Copy
Gene/Insert
  Gene/Insert name: SARS-CoV-2 nsp10
  Species: Severe acute respiratory syndrome coronavirus 2
  Insert size (bp): 416
  Mutation: wt
  Entrez Gene: ORF1ab (a.k.a. GU280_gp01)
  Promoter: CMV
  Tag / fusion protein: Cleavable TEV;TRX (C terminal on backbone)
  Cloning method: Unknown
Resource information
  A portion of this plasmid was derived from a plasmid made by: GinkgoBioworks
Depositor comments: NCBI reference sequence: YP_009725306.1
How to cite: pGBW-m4133873 was a gift from Ginkgo Bioworks & Benjie Chen (Addgene plasmid # 152210 ; http://n2t.net/addgene:152210 ; RRID:Addgene_152210)
