[The description below was written by a language model from this plasmid's Addgene catalogue record and pLannotate feature annotations shown in this document.]
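Description:
pGBW-m4133873 is a mammalian expression plasmid built on the pTwist_CMV_6 backbone for producing non-structural protein 10 (nsp10) of SARS-CoV-2. It is propagated in E. coli as a high-copy plasmid through a ColE1/pUC-type origin and selected with ampicillin via the β-lactamase (AmpR) gene. The sequenced record is about 5.0 kb, somewhat larger than the sum of the catalogued backbone and insert sizes.

The wild-type nsp10 coding sequence, a fragment of the ORF1ab replicase polyprotein, spans the numbering origin of the circular map and lies directly downstream of the CMV immediate-early enhancer and promoter elements. The annotation detects the promoter as a fragment and a truncated CMVd2 form. Immediately 3' of nsp10 on the same strand is E. coli thioredoxin (trxA), followed by a 6xHis tag. This matches the catalogue description of a C-terminal, TEV-cleavable TRX fusion supplied by the backbone. The TEV site itself is not annotated and presumably lies in the short gap between nsp10 and trxA, and the His tag is not mentioned in the catalogue fields. Thioredoxin is commonly used to aid solubility, the His tag allows affinity purification, and TEV cleavage would release nsp10 from both. An SV40 polyadenylation signal is annotated downstream of the fusion on the opposite strand.

The expression unit is flanked by T7 and rrnG terminators, a synthetic poly(A) signal upstream of the enhancer, and 5' and 3' β-globin insulator elements, which help isolate it from read-through transcription from the rest of the plasmid. nsp10 is a cofactor that stimulates the nsp14 exoribonuclease and the nsp16 2'-O-methyltransferase. The construct therefore suits expressing and purifying the protein from mammalian cells, although the record states only that it is for mammalian expression.
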