Features (pLannotate 1.2.2; 18 found; start..end, strand, type, name):
    446..772     +  CDS            trxA: THIO_ECO57 - Experimental evidence at protein level: Swiss-Prot protein existence level 1. Participates in various redox reactions through the reversible oxidation of its active center dithiol to a disulfide and catalyzes dithiol-disulfide exchange reactions. From Escherichia coli O157:H7.
    794..811     +  CDS            6xHis: 6xHis affinity tag
    888..1009    -  polyA_signal   SV40 poly(A) signal: SV40 polyadenylation signal
   1032..1101    -  CDS            large T antigen (fragment): large T antigen from SV40 (simian virus 40)
   1124..1170    +  terminator     T7 terminator: transcription terminator for bacteriophage T7 RNA polymerase
   1200..1336    +  terminator     rrnG terminator: transcription terminator from the E. coli ribosomal RNA rrnG operon (Albrechtsen et al., 1991)
   1381..1452    +  misc_feature   3' β-globin insulator: insulator downstream of the human β-globin locus (Farrell et al., 2002)
   1678..2266    -  rep_origin     ori: high-copy-number ColE1/pMB1/pBR322/pUC origin of replication
   2438..2502    -  CDS            bla(M) (fragment): β-lactamase lacking the signal sequence; bla(M); allows cytosolic expression of β-lactamase
   3012..3872    +  CDS            AmpR: β-lactamase; bla; confers resistance to ampicillin, carbenicillin, and related antibiotics
   3885..4021    +  terminator     rrnG terminator: transcription terminator from the E. coli ribosomal RNA rrnG operon (Albrechtsen et al., 1991)
   4173..4244    +  misc_feature   5' β-globin insulator: insulator upstream of the human β-globin locus (Farrell et al., 2002)
   4249..4295    -  terminator     T7 terminator: transcription terminator for bacteriophage T7 RNA polymerase
   4313..4361    -  polyA_signal   poly(A) signal: synthetic polyadenylation signal
   4442..4745    +  enhancer       CMV enhancer: human cytomegalovirus immediate early enhancer
   4818..4835    -  promoter       CMV promoter (fragment): human cytomegalovirus (CMV) immediate early promoter
   4898..4949    +  promoter       CMVd2 promoter: truncated human cytomegalovirus (CMV) immediate early promoter that yields moderately reduced expression relative to the full-length promoter
   5015..424     +  CDS            R1A_SARS2 (fragment) (across the origin) (sequence partly withheld): Experimental evidence at protein level: Swiss-Prot protein existence level 1. [Non-structural protein 10]: Plays a pivotal role in viral transcription by stimulating both nsp14 3'-5' exoribonuclease and nsp16 2'-O-methyltransferase activities. Therefore plays an essential role in viral mRNAs cap methylation. From Severe acute respiratory syndrome coronavirus 2 (2019-nCoV) (SARS-CoV-2).
>Addgene plasmid #152210 | pGBW-m4133873 | addgene full sequence | sequence record 389777 | Addgene NGS Result
CACCATG
[417 nt withheld, positions 8-424]
GAAAACCTTTACTTTCAGTCGATGAGTGACAAAATCATTCATCTAACCGATGACTCCTTTGATACAGACG
TGTTGAAGGCCGATGGTGCGATACTGGTAGATTTCTGGGCTGAATGGTGTGGCCCGTGCAAGATGATCGC
ACCCATTCTGGACGAGATCGCCGACGAGTATCAAGGAAAATTAACTGTCGCTAAGCTTAATATAGATCAG
AACCCAGGGACGGCACCTAAATACGGCATCAGGGGAATACCTACCCTCCTGCTCTTTAAGAATGGGGAAG
TTGCCGCGACAAAAGTGGGAGCCCTGTCTAAGGGCCAGCTAAAAGAGTTCTTGGACGCTAACCTGGCAGG
TTCAGGCTCGGGGCACATGCACCATCACCATCACCATAGCAGCGGGCTCGTGCCACGCGGCTAAGCTAGC
TTGACTGACTGAGATACAGCGTACCTTCAGCTCACAGACATGATAAGATACATTGATGAGTTTGGACAAA
CCACAACTAGAATGCAGTGAAAAAAATGCTTTATTTGTGAAATTTGTGATGCTATTGCTTTATTTGTAAC
CATTATAAGCTGCAATAAACAAGTTAACAACAACAATTGCATTCATTTTATGTTTCAGGTTCAGGGGGAG
GTGTGGGAGGTTTTTTAAAGCAAGTAAAACCTCTACAAATGTGGTATTGGCCCATCTCTATCGGTATCGT
AGCATAACCCCTTGGGGCCTCTAAACGGGTCTTGAGGGGTTTTTTGTGCCCCTCGGGCCGGATTGCTATC
TACCGGCATTGGCGCAGAAAAAAATGCCTGATGCGACGCTGCGCGTCTTATACTCCCACATATGCCAGAT
TCAGCAACGGATACGGCTTCCCCAACTTGCCCACTTCCATACGTGTCCTCCTTACCAGAAATTTATCCTT
AAGGTCGTCAGCTATCCTGCAGGCGATCTCTCGATTTCGATCAAGACATTCCTTTAATGGTCTTTTCTGG
ACACCACTAGGGGTCAGAAGTAGTTCATCAAACTTTCTTCCCTCCCTAATCTCATTGGTTACCTTGGGCT
ATCGAAACTTAATTAACCAGTCAAGTCAGCTACTTGGCGAGATCGACTTGTCTGGGTTTCGACTACGCTC
AGAATTGCGTCAGTCAAGTTCGATCTGGTCCTTGCTATTGCACCCGTTCTCCGATTACGAGTTTCATTTA
AATCATGTGAGCAAAAGGCCAGCAAAAGGCCAGGAACCGTAAAAAGGCCGCGTTGCTGGCGTTTTTCCAT
AGGCTCCGCCCCCCTGACGAGCATCACAAAAATCGACGCTCAAGTCAGAGGTGGCGAAACCCGACAGGAC
TATAAAGATACCAGGCGTTTCCCCCTGGAAGCTCCCTCGTGCGCTCTCCTGTTCCGACCCTGCCGCTTAC
CGGATACCTGTCCGCCTTTCTCCCTTCGGGAAGCGTGGCGCTTTCTCATAGCTCACGCTGTAGGTATCTC
AGTTCGGTGTAGGTCGTTCGCTCCAAGCTGGGCTGTGTGCACGAACCCCCCGTTCAGCCCGACCGCTGCG
CCTTATCCGGTAACTATCGTCTTGAGTCCAACCCGGTAAGACACGACTTATCGCCACTGGCAGCAGCCAC
TGGTAACAGGATTAGCAGAGCGAGGTATGTAGGCGGTGCTACAGAGTTCTTGAAGTGGTGGCCTAACTAC
GGCTACACTAGAAGAACAGTATTTGGTATCTGCGCTCTGCTGAAGCCAGTTACCTTCGGAAAAAGAGTTG
GTAGCTCTTGATCCGGCAAACAAACCACCGCTGGTAGCGGTGGTTTTTTTGTTTGCAAGCAGCAGATTAC
GCGCAGAAAAAAAGGATCTCAAGAAGATCCTTTGATCTTTTCTACGGGGTCTGACGCTCAGTGGAACGAA
AACTCACGTTAAGGGATTTTGGTCATGAGATTATCAAAAAGGATCTTCACCTAGATCCTTTTAAATTAAA
AATGAAGTTTTAAATCAATCTAAAGTATATATGAGTAAACTTGGTCTGACAGTTACCAATGCTTAATCAG
TGAGGCACCTATCTCAGCGATCTGTCTATTTCGTTCATCCATAGTTGCATTTAAATTTCCGAACTCTCCA
AGGCCCTCGTCGGAAAATCTTCAAACCTTTCGTCCGATCCATCTTGCAGGCTACCTCTCGAACGAACTAT
CGCAAGTCTCTTGGCCGGCCTTGCGCCTTGGCTATTGCTTGGCAGCGCCTATCGCCAGGTATTACTCCAA
TCCCGAATATCCGAGATCGGGATCACCCGAGAGAAGTTCAACCTACATCCTCAATCCCGATCTATCCGAG
ATCCGAGGAATATCGAAATCGGGGCGCGCCTGGTGTACCGAGAACGATCCTCTCAGTGCGAGTCTCGACG
ATCCATATCGTTGCTTGGCAGTCAGCCAGTCGGAATCCAGCTTGGGACCCAGGAAGTCCAATCGTCAGAT
ATTGTACTCAAGCCTGGTCACGGCAGCGTACCGATCTGTTTAAACCTAGATATTGATAGTCTGATCGGTC
AACGTATAATCGAGTCCTAGCTTTTGCAAACATCTATCAAGAGACAGGATCAGCAGGAGGCTTTCGCATG
AGTATTCAACATTTCCGTGTCGCCCTTATTCCCTTTTTTGCGGCATTTTGCCTTCCTGTTTTTGCTCACC
CAGAAACGCTGGTGAAAGTAAAAGATGCTGAAGATCAGTTGGGTGCGCGAGTGGGTTACATCGAACTGGA
TCTCAACAGCGGTAAGATCCTTGAGAGTTTTCGCCCCGAAGAACGCTTTCCAATGATGAGCACTTTTAAA
GTTCTGCTATGTGGCGCGGTATTATCCCGTATTGACGCCGGGCAAGAGCAACTCGGTCGCCGCATACACT
ATTCTCAGAATGACTTGGTTGAGTATTCACCAGTCACAGAAAAGCATCTTACGGATGGCATGACAGTAAG
AGAATTATGCAGTGCTGCCATAACCATGAGTGATAACACTGCGGCCAACTTACTTCTGACAACGATTGGA
GGACCGAAGGAGCTAACCGCTTTTTTGCACAACATGGGGGATCATGTAACTCGCCTTGATCGTTGGGAAC
CGGAGCTGAATGAAGCCATACCAAACGACGAGCGTGACACCACGATGCCTGTAGCAATGGCAACAACCTT
GCGTAAACTATTAACTGGCGAACTACTTACTCTAGCTTCCCGGCAACAGTTGATAGACTGGATGGAGGCG
GATAAAGTTGCAGGACCACTTCTGCGCTCGGCCCTTCCGGCTGGCTGGTTTATTGCTGATAAATCTGGAG
CCGGTGAGCGTGGGTCTCGCGGTATCATTGCAGCACTGGGGCCAGATGGTAAGCCCTCCCGTATCGTAGT
TATCTACACGACGGGGAGTCAGGCAACTATGGATGAACGAAATAGACAGATCGCTGAGATAGGTGCCTCA
CTGATTAAGCATTGGTAACCGATTCTAGGTGCATTGGCGCAGAAAAAAATGCCTGATGCGACGCTGCGCG
TCTTATACTCCCACATATGCCAGATTCAGCAACGGATACGGCTTCCCCAACTTGCCCACTTCCATACGTG
TCCTCCTTACCAGAAATTTATCCTTAAGATCCCGAATCGTTTAAACTCGACTCTGGCTCTATCGAATCTC
CGTCGTTTCGAGCTTACGCGAACAGCCGTGGCGCTCATTTGCTCGTCGGGCATCGAATCTCGTCAGCTAT
CGTCAGCTTACCTTTTTGGCAGCGATCGCGGCTCCCGACATCTTGGACCATTAGCTCCACAGGTATCTTC
TTCCCTCTAGTGGTCATAACAGCAGCTTCAGCTACCTCTCAATTCAAAAAACCCCTCAAGACCCGTTTAG
AGGCCCCAAGGGGTTATGCTATCAATCGTTGCGTTACACACACAAAAAACCAACACACATCCATCTTCGA
TGGATAGCGATTTTATTATCTAACTGCTGATCGAGTGTAGCCAGATCTAGTAATCAATTACGGGGTCATT
AGTTCATAGCCCATATATGGAGTTCCGCGTTACATAACTTACGGTAAATGGCCCGCCTGGCTGACCGCCC
AACGACCCCCGCCCATTGACGTCAATAATGACGTATGTTCCCATAGTAACGCCAATAGGGACTTTCCATT
GACGTCAATGGGTGGAGTATTTACGGTAAACTGCCCACTTGGCAGTACATCAAGTGTATCATATGCCAAG
TACGCCCCCTATTGACGTCAATGACGGTAAATGGCCCGCCTGGCATTATGCCCAGTACATGACCTTATGG
GACTTTCCTACTTGGCAGTACATCTACGTATTAGTCATCGCTATTACCATGCTGATGCGGTTTTGGCAGT
ACATCAATGGGCGTGGATAGCGGTTTGACTCACGGGGATTTCCAAGTCTCCACCCCATTGACGTCAATGG
GAGTTTGTTTTGGCACCAAAATCAACGGGACTTTCCAAAATGTCGTAACAACTCCGCCCCATTGACGCAA
ATGGGCGGTAGGCGTGTACGGTGGGAGGTCTATATAAGCAGAGCTGGTTTAGTGAACCGTCAGATCAGAT
CTTTGTCGATCCTACCATCCACTCGACACACCCGCCAGCGGCCGC
